Addgene plasmid #184461: pVITRO1-BFP-NES
Purpose: Cytosolic EBFP2 expression in mammalian cells
Depositing lab: Chuan-Hsiang Huang. Depositing organization: Johns Hopkins University and School of Medicine. Publication: Deciphering cell signaling networks with massively multiplexed biosensor barcoding. Yang JM, Chi WY, Liang J, Takayanagi S, Iglesias PA, Huang CH. Cell. 2021 Dec 9;184(25):6193-6206.e14. doi: 10.1016/j.cell.2021.11.005. Epub 2021 Nov 26. PubMed 34838160.
Backbone
  Vector backbone: pVITRO1-hygro-mcs
  Backbone manufacturer: InvivoGen
  Backbone size w/o insert (bp): 6491
  Total vector size (bp): 6743
  Vector type: Mammalian Expression
Growth in bacteria
  Bacterial resistance: Hygromycin, 200 μg/mL
  Growth temperature: 37°C
  Growth strain: DH5alpha
  Copy number: High Copy
Gene/Insert
  Gene/Insert name: EBFP2-NES
  Species: Synthetic
  Insert size (bp): 252
  Mutation: WT
  Promoter: Rat EF1α
  Cloning method: Restriction Enzyme; 5′ cloning site BspEI (not destroyed); 3′ cloning site BamHI (not destroyed)
  Sequencing primers: 5′ N/A; 3′ GGAAAGACCAGGCGGAGTTTC
Terms and licenses: Academic/Nonprofit Terms; Industry Terms: Not Available to Industry
How to cite: pVITRO1-BFP-NES was a gift from Chuan-Hsiang Huang (Addgene plasmid # 184461 ; http://n2t.net/addgene:184461 ; RRID:Addgene_184461)
