[The description below was written by a language model from this plasmid's Addgene catalogue record and pLannotate feature annotations shown in this document.]
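Description:
pVITRO1-BFP-NES is a mammalian expression plasmid built on InvivoGen's pVITRO1-hygro-mcs backbone, a dual-cassette vector, and is intended to produce the blue fluorescent protein EBFP2 in the cytosol of mammalian cells. It replicates in E. coli from a high-copy ColE1/pUC-type origin. Selection in both bacteria and mammalian cells relies on a single marker, the hygromycin phosphotransferase gene (hph).

The payload is EBFP2 fused to a nuclear export signal (NES), which keeps the fluorophore out of the nucleus. The catalogue names a rat EF-1α promoter as the driver. That promoter is not itself annotated, but there is an unannotated stretch between a CMV enhancer and partial CMV promoter match and the EBFP2 coding sequence, consistent with a CMV-enhanced EF-1α hybrid promoter. The NES is likewise not annotated separately. Downstream of EBFP2, an FMDV IRES links hph to the same transcript, so hygromycin selection in mammalian cells is coupled to reporter expression, and the unit ends in an EF-1α polyadenylation signal. Short bacterial promoter matches (tac fragment, T7) immediately upstream of hph presumably provide its expression in E. coli. The second cassette has an SV40 enhancer fragment and a mouse EF-1α promoter, with an SV40 poly(A) signal nearby, and shows no annotated coding sequence, so it appears to be empty.

The recorded sizes do not agree. The catalogue lists a 252 bp insert and 6,743 bp total, whereas the sequenced record is 7,250 nt and EBFP2 alone spans about 717 bp. The associated publication concerns multiplexed biosensor barcoding, suggesting use as a localized fluorescent cell marker.
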