Features (pLannotate 1.2.2; 13 found; start..end, strand, type, name):
     51..242     +  promoter       SV40 promoter (fragment): SV40 enhancer and early promoter
    429..1562    +  promoter       mEF-1α promoter (fragment): strong constitutive promoter for mouse elongation factor EF-1α
   1607..1728    -  polyA_signal   SV40 poly(A) signal: SV40 polyadenylation signal
   1751..1822    -  CDS            large T antigen (fragment): large T antigen from SV40 (simian virus 40)
   1916..2504    +  rep_origin     ori: high-copy-number ColE1/pMB1/pBR322/pUC origin of replication
   2584..2887    +  enhancer       CMV enhancer: human cytomegalovirus immediate early enhancer
   2889..2988    +  promoter       CMV promoter (fragment): human cytomegalovirus (CMV) immediate early promoter
   4320..5036    +  CDS            EBFP2: EBFP2 is a basic (constitutively fluorescent) blue fluorescent protein published in 2007, derived from Aequorea victoria. It is reported to be a rapidly-maturing monomer with moderate acid sensitivity.
   5097..5541    +  misc_feature   FMDV IRES: internal ribosome entry site (IRES) of the foot-and-mouth disease virus
   5574..5592    +  promoter       tac promoter (fragment): strong E. coli promoter; hybrid between the trp and lac UV5 promoters
   5612..5630    +  promoter       T7 promoter: promoter for bacteriophage T7 RNA polymerase
   5640..6662    +  CDS            hph: KHYB_ECOLX - Experimental evidence at protein level: Swiss-Prot protein existence level 1. The aminoglycoside phosphotransferases achieve inactivation of their antibiotic substrates by phosphorylation. Only phosphorylates hygromycin and closely related compounds such as demethyl analogs and destomycin. From Escherichia coli.
   6677..7249    +  polyA_signal   EF-1α poly(A) signal: human EF-1α polyadenylation signal
>Addgene plasmid #184461 | pVITRO1-BFP-NES | addgene full sequence | sequence record 362827 | Addgene NGS Result
CCTGCAGGGCCTGAAATAACCTCTGAAAGAGGAACTTGGTTAGGTACCTTCTGAGGCGGAAAGAACCAGC
TGTGGAATGTGTGTCAGTTAGGGTGTGGAAAGTCCCCAGGCTCCCCAGCAGGCAGAAGTATGCAAAGCAT
GCATCTCAATTAGTCAGCAACCAGGTGTGGAAAGTCCCCAGGCTCCCCAGCAGGCAGAAGTATGCAAAGC
ATGCATCTCAATTAGTCAGCAACCATAGTCCCACTAGTGGAGCCGAGAGTAATTCATACAAAAGGAGGGA
TCGCCTTCGCAAGGGGAGAGCCCAGGGACCGTCCCTAAATTCTCACAGACCCAAATCCCTGTAGCCGCCC
CACGACAGCGCGAGGAGCATGCGCTCAGGGCTGAGCGCGGGGAGAGCAGAGCACACAAGCTCATAGACCC
TGGTCGTGGGGGGGAGGACCGGGGAGCTGGCGCGGGGCAAACTGGGAAAGCGGTGTCGTGTGCTGGCTCC
GCCCTCTTCCCGAGGGTGGGGGAGAACGGTATATAAGTGCGGCAGTCGCCTTGGACGTTCTTTTTCGCAA
CGGGTTTGCCGTCAGAACGCAGGTGAGGGGCGGGTGTGGCTTCCGCGGGCCGCCGAGCTGGAGGTCCTGC
TCCGAGCGGGCCGGGCCCCGCTGTCGTCGGCGGGGATTAGCTGCGAGCATTCCCGCTTCGAGTTGCGGGC
GGCGCGGGAGGCAGAGTGCGAGGCCTAGCGGCAACCCCGTAGCCTCGCCTCGTGTCCGGCTTGAGGCCTA
GCGTGGTGTCCGCGCCGCCGCCGCGTGCTACTCCGGCCGCACTCTGGTCTTTTTTTTTTTTGTTGTTGTT
GCCCTGCTGCCTTCGATTGCCGTTCAGCAATAGGGGCTAACAAAGGGAGGGTGCGGGGCTTGCTCGCCCG
GAGCCCGGAGAGGTCATGGTTGGGGAGGAATGGAGGGACAGGAGTGGCGGCTGGGGCCCGCCCGCCTTCG
GAGCACATGTCCGACGCCACCTGGATGGGGCGAGGCCTGGGGTTTTTCCCGAAGCAACCAGGCTGGGGTT
AGCGTGCCGAGGCCATGTGGCCCCAGCACCCGGCACGATCTGGCTTGGCGGCGCCGCGTTGCCCTGCCTC
CCTAACTAGGGTGAGGCCATCCCGTCCGGCACCAGTTGCGTGCGTGGAAAGATGGCCGCTCCCGGGCCCT
GTTGCAAGGAGCTCAAAATGGAGGACGCGGCAGCCCGGTGGAGCGGGCGGGTGAGTCACCCACACAAAGG
AAGAGGGCCTGGTCCCTCACCGGCTGCTGCTTCCTGTGACCCCGTGGTCCTATCGGCCGCAATAGTCACC
TCGGGCTTTTGAGCACGGCTAGTCGCGGCGGGGGGAGGGGATGTAATGGCGTTGGAGTTTGTTCACATTT
GGTGGGTGGAGACTAGTCAGGCCAGCCTGGCGCTGGAAGTCATTTTTGGAATTTGTCCCCTTGAGTTTTG
AGCGGAGCTAATTCTCGGGCTTCTTAGCGGTTCAAAGGTATCTTTTAAACCCTTTTTTAGGTGTTGTGAA
AACCACCGCTAATTCAAAGCAACCGGTGATATCAAAGATCTTGTACAGCTAGCTGGCCAGACATGATAAG
ATACATTGATGAGTTTGGACAAACCACAACTAGAATGCAGTGAAAAAAATGCTTTATTTGTGAAATTTGT
GATGCTATTGCTTTATTTGTAACCATTATAAGCTGCAATAAACAAGTTAACAACAACAATTGCATTCATT
TTATGTTTCAGGTTCAGGGGGAGGTGTGGGAGGTTTTTTAAAGCAAGTAAAACCTCTACAAATGTGGTAT
GGAAATGTTAATTAACTAGCCATGACCAAAATCCCTTAACGTGAGTTTTCGTTCCACTGAGCGTCAGACC
CCGTAGAAAAGATCAAAGGATCTTCTTGAGATCCTTTTTTTCTGCGCGTAATCTGCTGCTTGCAAACAAA
AAAACCACCGCTACCAGCGGTGGTTTGTTTGCCGGATCAAGAGCTACCAACTCTTTTTCCGAAGGTAACT
GGCTTCAGCAGAGCGCAGATACCAAATACTGTTCTTCTAGTGTAGCCGTAGTTAGGCCACCACTTCAAGA
ACTCTGTAGCACCGCCTACATACCTCGCTCTGCTAATCCTGTTACCAGTGGCTGCTGCCAGTGGCGATAA
GTCGTGTCTTACCGGGTTGGACTCAAGACGATAGTTACCGGATAAGGCGCAGCGGTCGGGCTGAACGGGG
GGTTCGTGCACACAGCCCAGCTTGGAGCGAACGACCTACACCGAACTGAGATACCTACAGCGTGAGCTAT
GAGAAAGCGCCACGCTTCCCGAAGGGAGAAAGGCGGACAGGTATCCGGTAAGCGGCAGGGTCGGAACAGG
AGAGCGCACGAGGGAGCTTCCAGGGGGAAACGCCTGGTATCTTTATAGTCCTGTCGGGTTTCGCCACCTC
TGACTTGAGCGTCGATTTTTGTGATGCTCGTCAGGGGGGCGGAGCCTATGGAAAAACGCCAGCAACGCGG
CCTTTTTACGGTTCCTGGCCTTTTGCTGGCCTTTTGCTCACATGTTCTTAATTAACCTGCAGGCGTTACA
TAACTTACGGTAAATGGCCCGCCTGGCTGACCGCCCAACGACCCCCGCCCATTGACGTCAATAATGACGT
ATGTTCCCATAGTAACGCCAATAGGGACTTTCCATTGACGTCAATGGGTGGAGTATTTACGGTAAACTGC
CCACTTGGCAGTACATCAAGTGTATCATATGCCAAGTACGCCCCCTATTGACGTCAATGACGGTAAATGG
CCCGCCTGGCATTATGCCCAGTACATGACCTTATGGGACTTTCCTACTTGGCAGTACATCTACGTATTAG
TCATCGCTATTACCATGATGATGCGGTTTTGGCAGTACATCAATGGGCGTGGATAGCGGTTTGACTCACG
GGGATTTCCAAGTCTCCACCCCATTGACGTCAATGGGAGTTTGTTTTGACTAGTGGAGCCGAGAGTAATT
CATACAAAAGGAGGGATCGCCTTCGCAAGGGGAGAGCCCAGGGACCGTCCCTAAATTCTCACAGACCCAA
ATCCCTGTAGCCGCCCCACGACAGCGCGAGGAGCATGCGCCCAGGGCTGAGCGCGGGTAGATCAGAGCAC
ACAAGCTCACAGTCCCCGGCGGTGGGGGGAGGGGCGCGCTGAGCGGGGGCCAGGGAGCTGGCGCGGGGCA
AACTGGGAAAGTGGTGTCGTGTGCTGGCTCCGCCCTCTTCCCGAGGGTGGGGGAGAACGGTATATAAGTG
CGGTAGTCGCCTTGGACGTTCTTTTTCGCAACGGGTTTGCCGTCAGAACGCAGGTGAGTGGCGGGTGTGG
CTTCCGCGGGCCCCGGAGCTGGAGCCCTGCTCTGAGCGGGCCGGGCTGATATGCGAGTGTCGTCCGCAGG
GTTTAGCTGTGAGCATTCCCACTTCGAGTGGCGGGCGGTGCGGGGGTGAGAGTGCGAGGCCTAGCGGCAA
CCCCGTAGCCTCGCCTCGTGTCCGGCTTGAGGCCTAGCGTGGTGTCCGCCGCCGCGTGCCACTCCGGCCG
CACTATGCGTTTTTTGTCCTTGCTGCCCTCGATTGCCTTCCAGCAGCATGGGCTAACAAAGGGAGGGTGT
GGGGCTCACTCTTAAGGAGCCCATGAAGCTTACGTTGGATAGGAATGGAAGGGCAGGAGGGGCGACTGGG
GCCCGCCCGCCTTCGGAGCACATGTCCGACGCCACCTGGATGGGGCGAGGCCTGTGGCTTTCCGAAGCAA
TCGGGCGTGAGTTTAGCCTACCTGGGCCATGTGGCCCTAGCACTGGGCACGGTCTGGCCTGGCGGTGCCG
CGTTCCCTTGCCTCCCAACAAGGGTGAGGCCGTCCCGCCCGGCACCAGTTGCTTGCGCGGAAAGATGGCC
GCTCCCGGGGCCCTGTTGCAAGGAGCTCAAAATGGAGGACGCGGCAGCCCGGTGGAGCGGGCGGGTGAGT
CACCCACACAAAGGAAGAGGGCCTTGCCCCTCGCCGGCCGCTGCTTCCTGTGACCCCGTGGTCTATCGGC
CGCATAGTCACCTCGGGCTTCTCTTGAGCACCGCTCGTCGCGGCGGGGGGAGGGGATCTAATGGCGTTGG
AGTTTGTTCACATTTGGTGGGTGGAGACTAGTCAGGCCAGCCTGGCGCTGGAAGTCATTCTTGGAATTTG
CCCCTTTGAGTTTGGAGCGAGGCTAATTCTCAAGCCTCTTAGCGGTTCAAAGGTATTTTCTAAACCCGTT
TCCAGGTGTTGTGAAAGCCACCGCTAATTCAAAGCAATCCGGAGCCACCATGGTGAGCAAGGGCGAGGAG
CTGTTCACCGGGGTGGTGCCCATCCTGGTCGAGCTGGACGGCGACGTAAACGGCCACAAGTTCAGCGTGA
GGGGCGAGGGCGAGGGCGATGCCACCAACGGCAAGCTGACCCTGAAGTTCATCTGCACCACCGGCAAGCT
GCCCGTGCCCTGGCCCACCCTCGTGACCACCCTGAGCCACGGCGTGCAGTGCTTCGCCCGCTACCCCGAC
CACATGAAGCAGCACGACTTCTTCAAGTCCGCCATGCCCGAAGGCTACGTCCAGGAGCGCACCATCTTCT
TCAAGGACGACGGCACCTACAAGACCCGCGCCGAGGTGAAGTTCGAGGGCGACACCCTGGTGAACCGCAT
CGAGCTGAAGGGCGTCGACTTCAAGGAGGACGGCAACATCCTGGGGCACAAGCTGGAGTACAACTTCAAC
AGCCACAACATCTATATCATGGCCGTCAAGCAGAAGAACGGCATCAAGGTGAACTTCAAGATCCGCCACA
ACGTGGAGGACGGCAGCGTGCAGCTCGCCGACCACTACCAGCAGAACACCCCCATCGGCGACGGCCCCGT
GCTGCTGCCCGACAGCCACTACCTGAGCACCCAGTCCGTGCTGAGCAAAGACCCCAACGAGAAGCGCGAT
CACATGGTCCTGCTGGAGTTCCGCACCGCCGCCGGGATCACTCTCGGCATGGACGAGCTGTACAAAGGAA
GCTCCCTCCAGAAGAAACTGGAGGAACTGGAACTGTGAGGATCCCGTACGCCTAGGAGCAGGTTTCCCCA
ATGACACAAAACGTGCAACTTGAAACTCCGCCTGGTCTTTCCAGGTCTAGAGGGGTAACACTTTGTACTG
CGTTTGGCTCCACGCTCGATCCACTGGCGAGTGTTAGTAACAGCACTGTTGCTTCGTAGCGGAGCATGAC
GGCCGTGGGAACTCCTCCTTGGTAACAAGGACCCACGGGGCCAAAAGCCACGCCCACACGGGCCCGTCAT
GTGTGCAACCCCAGCACGGCGACTTTACTGCGAAACCCACTTTAAAGTGACATTGAAACTGGTACCCACA
CACTGGTGACAGGCTAAGGATGCCCTTCAGGTACCCCGAGGTAACACGCGACACTCGGGATCTGAGAAGG
GGACTGGGGCTTCTATAAAAGCGCTCGGTTTAAAAAGCTTCTATGCCTGAATAGGTGACCGGAGGTCGGC
ACCTTTCCTTTGCAATTACTGACCCTATGAATACACTGACTGTTTGACAATTAATCATCGGCATAGTATA
TCGGCATAGTATAATACGACTCACTATAGGAGGGCCACCATGAAGAAACCTGAACTGACAGCAACTTCTG
TTGAGAAGTTTCTCATTGAAAAATTTGATTCTGTTTCTGATCTCATGCAGCTGTCTGAAGGTGAAGAAAG
CAGAGCCTTTTCTTTTGATGTTGGAGGAAGAGGTTATGTTCTGAGGGTCAATTCTTGTGCTGATGGTTTT
TACAAAGACAGATATGTTTACAGACACTTTGCCTCTGCTGCTCTGCCAATTCCAGAAGTTCTGGACATTG
GAGAATTTTCTGAATCTCTCACCTACTGCATCAGCAGAAGAGCACAAGGAGTCACTCTCCAGGATCTCCC
TGAAACTGAGCTGCCAGCTGTTCTGCAACCTGTTGCTGAAGCAATGGATGCCATTGCAGCAGCTGATCTG
AGCCAAACCTCTGGATTTGGTCCTTTTGGTCCCCAAGGCATTGGTCAGTACACCACTTGGAGGGATTTCA
TTTGTGCCATTGCTGATCCTCATGTCTATCACTGGCAGACTGTGATGGATGACACAGTTTCTGCTTCTGT
TGCTCAGGCACTGGATGAACTCATGCTGTGGGCAGAAGATTGTCCTGAAGTCAGACACCTGGTCCATGCT
GATTTTGGAAGCAACAATGTTCTGACAGACAATGGCAGAATCACTGCAGTCATTGACTGGTCTGAAGCCA
TGTTTGGAGATTCTCAATATGAGGTTGCCAACATTTTTTTTTGGAGACCTTGGCTGGCTTGCATGGAACA
ACAAACAAGATATTTTGAAAGAAGACACCCAGAACTGGCTGGTTCCCCCAGACTGAGAGCCTACATGCTC
AGAATTGGCCTGGACCAACTGTATCAATCTCTGGTTGATGGAAACTTTGATGATGCTGCTTGGGCACAAG
GAAGATGTGATGCCATTGTGAGGTCTGGTGCTGGAACTGTTGGAAGAACTCAAATTGCAAGAAGGTCTGC
TGCTGTTTGGACTGATGGATGTGTTGAAGTTCTGGCTGACTCTGGAAACAGGAGACCCTCCACAAGACCC
AGAGCCAAGGAATGAATATTAGCTAGATTATCCCTAATACCTGCCACCCCACTCTTAATCAGTGGTGGAA
GAACGGTCTCAGAACTGTTTGTTTCAATTGGCCATTTAAGTTTAGTAGTAAAAGACTGGTTAATGATAAC
AATGCATCGTAAAACCTTCAGAAGGAAAGGAGAATGTTTTGTGGACCACTTTGGTTTTCTTTTTTGCGTG
TGGCAGTTTTAAGTTATTAGTTTTTAAAATCAGTACTTTTTAATGGAAACAACTTGACCAAAAATTTGTC
ACAGAATTTTGAGACCCATTAAAAAAGTTAAATGAGAAACCTGTGTGTTCCTTTGGTCAACACCGAGACA
TTTAGGTGAAAGACATCTAATTCTGGTTTTACGAATCTGGAAACTTCTTGAAAATGTAATTCTTGAGTTA
ACACTTCTGGGTGGAGAATAGGGTTGTTTTCCCCCCACATAATTGGAAGGGGAAGGAATATCATTTAAAG
CTATGGGAGGGTTGCTTTGATTACAACACTGGAGAGAAATGCAGCATGTTGCTGATTGCCTGTCACTAAA
ACAGGCCAAAAACTGAGTCCTTGGGTTGCATAGAAAGCTG
